Addgene plasmid #209527: iCAP-BI155-KanR
Purpose: RepCap for AAV production
Depositing lab: Ben Deverman. Depositing organization: Broad Institute. Publication: Systematic multi-trait AAV capsid engineering for efficient gene delivery. Eid FE, Chen AT, Chan KY, Huang Q, Zheng Q, Tobey IG, Pacouret S, Brauer PP, Keyes C, Powell M, Johnston J, Zhao B, Lage K, Tarantal AF, Chan YA, Deverman BE. Nat Commun. 2024 Aug 4;15(1):6602. doi: 10.1038/s41467-024-50555-y. PubMed 39097583.
Backbone
  Vector backbone: iCap-Kan
  Vector type: Mammalian Expression
Growth in bacteria
  Bacterial resistance: Kanamycin, 50 μg/mL
  Growth temperature: 37°C
  Growth strain: NEB Stable
  Copy number: High Copy
Gene/Insert
  Gene/Insert name: AAV-BI155 Cap
  Species: Synthetic
  Cloning method: Unknown
Terms and licenses: Academic/Nonprofit Terms; Industry Terms: Not Available to Industry
How to cite: iCAP-BI155-KanR was a gift from Ben Deverman (Addgene plasmid # 209527 ; http://n2t.net/addgene:209527 ; RRID:Addgene_209527)
