[The description below was written by a language model from this plasmid's Addgene catalogue record and pLannotate feature annotations shown in this document.]
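Description:
iCAP-BI155-KanR is a 9.3 kb Rep/Cap helper plasmid for producing recombinant AAV in mammalian packaging cells, built on the iCap-Kan backbone. It supplies the AAV replication and capsid functions in trans and carries no annotated inverted terminal repeats, so it is not itself packaged. The bacterial portion looks pBluescript-derived. It has a high-copy ColE1/pUC origin, an f1 phage origin, remnants of the lacZα/lac promoter region and multiple cloning site, and flanking T7, T3 and SP6 phage promoters. Selection is through a kanamycin resistance gene (aph(3')-Ia) driven by the bla (AmpR) promoter.

The payload begins with an AAV2 Rep78 open reading frame. It is followed by a sequence annotated as a fragment of the reverse tetracycline transactivator rtTA3 with VP16-derived minimal activation domains, and then by a bGH polyadenylation signal. Downstream, an array of eight short matches to the tight TRE promoter, consistent with repeated tet operators, precedes a partial Rep52 segment and then the full VP1 capsid open reading frame. This layout suggests that a plasmid-encoded Tet transactivator drives capsid expression through the Tet-responsive element. The retained Rep fragment may supply native AAV sequences upstream of cap, but the record does not explain the design, state whether doxycycline is needed, or identify the promoter driving Rep78. The annotation tool matched the capsid to AAV2 VP1 by homology. The catalogue, however, lists the insert as the synthetic AAV-BI155 Cap, an engineered variant, and does not give its parental serotype or modifications. The plasmid's stated purpose is AAV production, typically by co-transfection with an ITR-flanked transfer plasmid and adenoviral helper functions to yield vectors with the BI155 capsid.
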