Features (pLannotate 1.2.2; 29 found; start..end, strand, type, name):
     68..1930    +  CDS            Rep78: REP78_AAV2S - Experimental evidence at protein level: Swiss-Prot protein existence level 1. Plays an essential role in the initiation of viral DNA synthesis. Binds specifically to an inverted terminal repeat element (ITR) on the 3' and 5' ends of the viral DNA, where it cleaves a site specifically to generate a priming site for initiation of the synthesis of a complementary strand. Plays also a role as transcriptional regulator, DNA helicase and as key factors in site-specific integration of the viral genome. Regulates host PKA activity by interacting with host PRKX as a mechanism of interferi
   1971..2647    +  CDS            rtTA3 (fragment): reverse tetracycline transactivator 3 activates expression from Tet-responsive promoters in the presence of doxycycline
   2577..2687    +  CDS            VP48: 3 tandem repeats of the minimal activation domain of herpes simplex virus VP16 (Cheng et al., 2013)
   2726..2744    -  promoter       SP6 promoter: promoter for bacteriophage SP6 RNA polymerase
   2770..2994    +  polyA_signal   bGH poly(A) signal: bovine growth hormone polyadenylation signal
   2998..3019    +  promoter       SV40 promoter (fragment): SV40 enhancer and early promoter
   3055..3075    +  promoter       tight TRE promoter (fragment): Tet-responsive promoter PTight, consisting of seven tet operator sequences followed by the minimal CMV promoter
   3092..3112    +  promoter       tight TRE promoter (fragment): Tet-responsive promoter PTight, consisting of seven tet operator sequences followed by the minimal CMV promoter
   3129..3149    +  promoter       tight TRE promoter (fragment): Tet-responsive promoter PTight, consisting of seven tet operator sequences followed by the minimal CMV promoter
   3166..3186    +  promoter       tight TRE promoter (fragment): Tet-responsive promoter PTight, consisting of seven tet operator sequences followed by the minimal CMV promoter
   3203..3223    +  promoter       tight TRE promoter (fragment): Tet-responsive promoter PTight, consisting of seven tet operator sequences followed by the minimal CMV promoter
   3240..3260    +  promoter       tight TRE promoter (fragment): Tet-responsive promoter PTight, consisting of seven tet operator sequences followed by the minimal CMV promoter
   3277..3297    +  promoter       tight TRE promoter (fragment): Tet-responsive promoter PTight, consisting of seven tet operator sequences followed by the minimal CMV promoter
   3314..3334    +  promoter       tight TRE promoter (fragment): Tet-responsive promoter PTight, consisting of seven tet operator sequences followed by the minimal CMV promoter
   3340..3957    +  CDS            Rep52 (fragment): REP52_AAV2S - Experimental evidence at protein level: Swiss-Prot protein existence level 1. Plays a critical role during packaging of viral DNA into empty capsids, where they are thought to be part of the packaging motor complex. The single stranded genomic DNA is packaged in a 3' to 5' direction and requires the association between viral DNA and Rep40. Regulates host PKA activity by interacting with host PRKX as a mechanism to interfere with helper virus propagation and to promote its own replication. From Adeno-associated virus 2 (isolate Srivastava/1982) (AAV-2).
   3977..6205    +  CDS            VP1: CAPSD_AAV2S - Experimental evidence at protein level: Swiss-Prot protein existence level 1. Capsid protein self-assembles to form an icosahedral capsid with a T=1 symmetry, about 22 nm in diameter, and consisting of 60 copies of three size variants of the capsid protein VP1, VP2 and VP3 which differ in their N-terminus. The capsid encapsulates the genomic ssDNA. Binds to host cell heparan sulfate and uses host ITGA5-ITGB1 as coreceptor on the cell surface to provide virion attachment to target cell. This attachment induces virion internalization predominantly through clathrin-dependent endocyt
   6472..6500    -  misc_feature   MCS (fragment): pBluescript multiple cloning site
   6513..6531    -  promoter       T3 promoter: promoter for bacteriophage T3 RNA polymerase
   6576..6592    -  protein_bind   lac operator: The lac repressor binds to the lac operator to inhibit transcription in E. coli. This inhibition can be relieved by adding lactose or isopropyl-β-D-thiogalactopyranoside (IPTG). lac repressor encoded by lacI
   6600..6630    -  promoter       lac promoter: promoter for the E. coli lac operon
   6645..6666    -  protein_bind   CAP binding site: CAP binding activates transcription in the presence of cAMP. E. coli catabolite activator protein
   6679..6771    -  CDS            lacI (fragment): lac repressor; lacI; The lac repressor binds to the lac operator to inhibit transcription in E. coli. This inhibition can be relieved by adding lactose or isopropyl-β-D-thiogalactopyranoside (IPTG).
   6954..7542    -  rep_origin     ori: high-copy-number ColE1/pMB1/pBR322/pUC origin of replication
   7716..8525    -  CDS            KanR: aminoglycoside phosphotransferase; aph(3')-Ia; confers resistance to kanamycin in bacteria or G418 (Geneticin®) in eukaryotes
   8526..8630    -  promoter       AmpR promoter: bla
   8683..9111    -  rep_origin     f1 ori (sequence partly withheld): f1 bacteriophage origin of replication; arrow indicates direction of (+) strand synthesis
   9116..9271    -  CDS            lacZα (fragment): LacZα fragment of β-galactosidase; lacZ fragment
   9279..9297    +  promoter       T7 promoter: promoter for bacteriophage T7 RNA polymerase
   9306..9325    -  misc_feature   MCS (fragment): pBluescript multiple cloning site
>Addgene plasmid #209527 | iCAP-BI155-KanR | addgene full sequence | sequence record 417234 | Addgene NGS Result
GTCGACGGTATCGGGGGAGCTCGCAGGGTCTCCATTTTGAAGCGGGAGGTTTGAACGCGCAGCCGCCATG
CCGGGGTTTTACGAGATTGTGATTAAGGTCCCCAGCGACCTTGACGAGCATCTGCCCGGCATTTCTGACA
GCTTTGTGAACTGGGTGGCCGAGAAGGAATGGGAGTTGCCGCCAGATTCTGACATGGATCTGAATCTGAT
TGAGCAGGCACCCCTGACCGTGGCCGAGAAGCTGCAGCGCGACTTTCTGACGGAATGGCGCCGTGTGAGT
AAGGCCCCGGAGGCTCTTTTCTTTGTGCAATTTGAGAAGGGAGAGAGCTACTTCCACATGCACGTGCTCG
TGGAAACCACCGGGGTGAAATCCATGGTTTTGGGACGTTTCCTGAGTCAGATTCGCGAAAAACTGATTCA
GAGAATTTACCGCGGGATCGAGCCGACTTTGCCAAACTGGTTCGCGGTCACAAAGACCAGAAATGGCGCC
GGAGGCGGGAACAAGGTGGTGGATGAGTGCTACATCCCCAATTACTTGCTCCCCAAAACCCAGCCTGAGC
TCCAGTGGGCGTGGACTAATATGGAACAGTATTTAAGCGCCTGTTTGAATCTCACGGAGCGTAAACGGTT
GGTGGCGCAGCATCTGACGCACGTGTCGCAGACGCAGGAGCAGAACAAAGAGAATCAGAATCCCAATTCT
GATGCGCCGGTGATCAGATCAAAAACTTCAGCCAGGTACATGGAGCTGGTCGGGTGGCTCGTGGACAAGG
GGATTACCTCGGAGAAGCAGTGGATCCAGGAGGACCAGGCCTCATACATCTCCTTCAATGCGGCCTCCAA
CTCGCGGTCCCAAATCAAGGCTGCCTTGGACAATGCGGGAAAGATTATGAGCCTGACTAAAACCGCCCCC
GACTACCTGGTGGGCCAGCAGCCCGTGGAGGACATTTCCAGCAATCGGATTTATAAAATTTTGGAACTAA
ACGGGTACGATCCCCAATATGCGGCTTCCGTCTTTCTGGGATGGGCCACGAAAAAGTTCGGCAAGAGGAA
CACCATCTGGCTGTTTGGGCCTGCAACTACCGGGAAGACCAACATCGCGGAGGCCATAGCCCACACTGTG
CCCTTCTACGGGTGCGTAAACTGGACCAATGAGAACTTTCCCTTCAACGACTGTGTCGACAAGATGGTGA
TCTGGTGGGAGGAGGGGAAGATGACCGCCAAGGTCGTGGAGTCGGCCAAAGCCATTCTCGGAGGAAGCAA
GGTGCGCGTGGACCAGAAATGCAAGTCCTCGGCCCAGATAGACCCGACTCCCGTGATCGTCACCTCCAAC
ACCAACATGTGCGCCGTGATTGACGGGAACTCAACGACCTTCGAACACCAGCAGCCGTTGCAAGACCGGA
TGTTCAAATTTGAACTCACCCGCCGTCTGGATCATGACTTTGGGAAGGTCACCAAGCAGGAAGTCAAAGA
CTTTTTCCGGTGGGCAAAGGATCACGTGGTTGAGGTGGAGCATGAATTCTACGTCAAAAAGGGTGGAGCC
AAGAAAAGACCCGCCCCCAGTGACGCAGATATAAGTGAGCCCAAACGGGTGCGCGAGTCAGTTGCGCAGC
CATCGACGTCAGACGCGGAAGCTTCGATCAACTACGCGGACAGGTACCAAAACAAATGTTCTCGTCACGT
GGGCATGAATCTGATGCTGTTTCCCTGCAGACAATGCGAGAGACTGAATCAGAATTCAAATATCTGCTTC
ACTCACGGTGTCAAAGACTGTTTAGAGTGCTTTCCCGTGTCAGAATCTCAACCCGTTTCTGTCGTCAAAA
AGGCGTATCAGAAACTGTGCTACATTCATCACATCATGGGAAAGGTGCCAGACGCTTGCACTGCTTGCGA
CCTGGTCAATGTGGACTTGGATGACTGTGTTTCTGAACAATAAATGACTTAAACCAGGTATGAGTCGGCT
GGATAAATCTAAAGTCATAAACGGCGCTCTGGAATTACTCAATGAAGTCGGTATCGAAGGCCTGACGACA
AGGAAACTCGCTCAAAAGCTGGGAGTTGAGCAGCCTACCCTGTACTGGCACGTGAAGAACAAGCGGGCCC
TGCTCGATGCCCTGGCCATCGAGATGCTGGACAGGCATCATACCCACTTCTGCCCCCTGGAAGGCGAGTC
ATGGCAAGACTTTCTGCGGAACAACGCCAAGTCATTCCGCTGTGCTCTCCTCTCACATCGCGACGGGGCT
AAAGTGCATCTCGGCACCCGCCCAACAGAGAAACAGTACGAAACCCTGGAAAATCAGCTCGCGTTCCTGT
GTCAGCAAGGCTTCTCCCTGGAGAACGCACTGTACGCTCTGTCCGCCGTGGGCCACTTTACACTGGGCTG
CGTATTGGAGGAACAGGAGCATCAAGTAGCAAAAGAGGAAAGAGAGACACCTACCACCGATTCTATGCCC
CCACTTCTGAGACAAGCAATTGAGCTGTTCGACCGGCAGGGAGCCGAACCTGCCTTCCTTTTCGGCCTGG
AACTAATCATATGTGGCCTGGAGAAACAGCTAAAGTGCGAAAGCGGCGGGCCGGCCGACGCCCTTGACGA
TTTTGACTTAGACATGCTCCCAGCCGATGCCCTTGACGACTTTGACCTTGATATGCTGCCTGCTGACGCT
CTTGACGATTTTGACCTTGACATGCTCCCCGGGTAAATGCATGAATTCGATCTAGAGGGCCCTATTCTAT
AGTGTCACCTAAATGCTAGAGCTCGCTGATCAGCCTCGACTGTGCCTTCTAGTTGCCAGCCATCTGTTGT
TTGCCCCTCCCCCGTGCCTTCCTTGACCCTGGAAGGTGCCACTCCCACTGTCCTTTCCTAATAAAATGAG
GAAATTGCATCGCATTGTCTGAGTAGGTGTCATTCTATTCTGGGGGGTGGGGTGGGGCAGGACAGCAAGG
GGGAGGATTGGGAAGACAATAGCAGGCATGCTGGGGATGCGGTGGGCTCTATGGCTTCTGAGGCGGAAAG
AACCAGCTGGGGCTCGAATCAAGCTATCAAGTGCCACCTGACGTCTCCCTATCAGTGATAGAGAAGTCGA
CACGTCTCGAGCTCCCTATCAGTGATAGAGAAGGTACGTCTAGAACGTCTCCCTATCAGTGATAGAGAAG
TCGACACGTCTCGAGCTCCCTATCAGTGATAGAGAAGGTACGTCTAGAACGTCTCCCTATCAGTGATAGA
GAAGTCGACACGTCTCGAGCTCCCTATCAGTGATAGAGAAGGTACGTCTAGAACGTCTCCCTATCAGTGA
TAGAGAAGTCGACACGTCTCGAGCTCCCTATCAGTGATAGAGAAGGTACCCCCTATATAAGCAGAGAGAT
CTGTTCAAATTTGAACTGACTAAGCGGCTCCCGCCAGATTTTGGCAAGATTACTAAGCAGGAAGTCAAGG
ACTTTTTTGCTTGGGCAAAGGTCAATCAGGTGCCGGTGACTCACGAGTTTAAAGTTCCCAGGGAATTGGC
GGGAACTAAAGGGGCGGAGAAATCTCTAAAACGCCCACTGGGTGACGTCACCAATACTAGCTATAAAAGT
CTGGAGAAGCGGGCCAGGCTCTCATTTGTTCCCGAGACGCCTCGCAGTTCAGACGTGACTGTTGATCCCG
CTCCTCTGCGACCGCTAGCTTCGATCAACTACGCGGACAGGTACCAAAACAAATGTTCTCGTCACGTGGG
CATGAATCTGATGCTGTTTCCCTGCAGACAATGCGAGAGACTGAATCAGAATTCAAATATCTGCTTCACT
CACGGTGTCAAAGACTGTTTAGAGTGCTTTCCCGTGTCAGAATCTCAACCCGTTTCTGTCGTCAAAAAGG
CGTATCAGAAACTGTGCTACATTCATCACATCATGGGAAAGGTGCCAGACGCTTGCACTGCTTGCGACCT
GGTCAATGTGGACTTGGATGACTGTGTTTCTGAACAATAAATGACTTAAACCAGGTATGGCTGCCGATGG
TTATCTTCCAGATTGGCTCGAGGACAACCTTAGTGAAGGAATTCGCGAGTGGTGGGCTTTGAAACCTGGA
GCCCCTCAACCCAAGGCAAATCAACAACATCAAGACAACGCTCGAGGTCTTGTGCTTCCGGGTTACAAAT
ACCTTGGACCCGGCAACGGACTCGACAAGGGGGAGCCGGTCAACGCAGCAGACGCGGCGGCCCTCGAGCA
CGACAAGGCCTACGACCAGCAGCTCAAGGCCGGAGACAACCCGTACCTCAAGTACAACCACGCCGACGCC
GAGTTCCAGGAGCGGCTCAAAGAAGATACGTCTTTTGGGGGCAACCTCGGGCGAGCAGTCTTCCAGGCCA
AAAAGAGGCTTCTTGAACCTCTTGGTCTGGTTGAGGAAGCGGCTAAGACGGCTCCTGGAAAGAAGAGGCC
TGTAGAGCAGTCTCCTCAGGAACCGGACTCCTCCGCGGGTATTGGCAAATCGGGTGCACAGCCCGCTAAA
AAGAGACTCAATTTCGGTCAGACTGGCGACACAGAGTCAGTCCCAGACCCTCAACCAATCGGAGAACCTC
CCGCAGCCCCCTCAGGTGTGGGATCTCTTACAATGGCTTCAGGTGGTGGCGCACCAGTGGCAGACAATAA
CGAAGGTGCCGATGGAGTGGGTAGTTCCTCGGGAAATTGGCATTGCGATTCCCAATGGCTGGGGGACAGA
GTCATCACCACCAGCACCCGAACCTGGGCCCTGCCCACCTACAACAATCACCTCTACAAGCAAATCTCCA
ACAGCACATCTGGAGGATCTTCAAATGACAACGCCTACTTCGGCTACAGCACCCCCTGGGGGTATTTTGA
CTTCAACAGATTCCACTGCCACTTCTCACCACGTGACTGGCAGCGACTCATCAACAACAACTGGGGATTC
CGGCCTAAGCGACTCAACTTCAAGCTCTTCAACATTCAGGTCAAAGAGGTTACGGACAACAATGGAGTCA
AGACCATCGCCAATAACCTTACCAGCACGGTCCAGGTCTTCACGGACTCAGACTATCAGCTCCCGTACGT
GCTCGGGTCGGCTCACGAGGGCTGCCTCCCGCCGTTCCCAGCGGACGTTTTCATGATTCCTCAGTACGGG
TATCTGACGCTTAATGATGGAAGCCAGGCCGTGGGTCGTTCGTCCTTTTACTGCCTGGAATATTTCCCGT
CGCAAATGCTAAGAACGGGTAACAACTTCCAGTTCAGCTACGAGTTTGAGAACGTACCTTTCCATAGCAG
CTACGCTCACAGCCAAAGCCTGGACCGACTAATGAATCCACTCATCGACCAATACTTGTACTATCTCTCT
AGAACTATTAACGGTTCTGGACAGAATCAACAAACGCTAAAATTCAGTGTGGCCGGACCCAGCAACATGG
CTGTCCAGGGAAGAAACTACATACCTGGACCCAGCTACCGACAACAACGTGTCTCAACCACTGTGACTCA
AAACAACAACAGCGAATTTGCTTGGCCTGGAGCTTCTTCTTGGGCTCTCAATGGACGTAATAGCTTGATG
AATCCTGGACCTGCTATGGCCAGCCACAAAGAAGGAGAGGACCGTTTCTTTCCTTTGTCTGGATCTTTAA
TTTTTGGCAAACAAGGAACTGGAAGAGACAACGTGGATGCGGACAAAGTCATGATAACCAACGAAGAAGA
AATTAAAACTACTAACCCGGTAGCAACGGAGTCCTATGGACAAGTGGCCACAAACCACCAGAGTGCCCAA
AATATGACCAGGGCAAGGGACGCACAGGCGCAGACCGGTTGGGTTCAAAACCAAGGAATACTTCCGGGTA
TGGTTTGGCAGGACAGAGATGTGTACCTGCAAGGACCCATTTGGGCCAAAATTCCTCACACGGACGGCAA
CTTTCACCCTTCTCCGCTGATGGGAGGGTTTGGAATGAAGCACCCGCCTCCTCAGATCCTCATCAAAAAC
ACACCTGTACCTGCGGATCCTCCAACGGCCTTCAACAAGGACAAGCTGAACTCTTTCATCACCCAGTATT
CTACTGGCCAAGTCAGCGTGGAGATCGAGTGGGAGCTGCAGAAGGAAAACAGCAAGCGCTGGAACCCGGA
GATCCAGTACACTTCCAACTATTACAAGTCTAATAATGTTGAATTTGCTGTTAATACTGAAGGTGTATAT
AGTGAACCCCGCCCCATTGGCACCAGATACCTGACTCGTAATCTGTAATTGCTTGTTAATCAATAAACCG
TTTAATTCGTTTCAGTTGAACTTTGGTCTCTGCGAAGGGCGAATTCGTTTAAACCTGCAGGACTAGAGGT
CCTGTATTAGAGGTCACGTGAGTGTTTTGCGACATTTTGCGACACCATGTGGTCACGCTGGGTATTTAAG
CCCGAGTGAGCACGCAGGGTCTCCATTTTGAAGCGGGAGGTTTGAACGCGCAGCCGCCAAGCCGAATTCT
GCAGATATCCATCACACTGGCGGCCGCTCGACTAGAGCGGCCGCCACCGCGGTGGAGCTCCAGCTTTTGT
TCCCTTTAGTGAGGGTTAATTGCGCGCTTGGCGTAATCATGGTCATAGCTGTTTCCTGTGTGAAATTGTT
ATCCGCTCACAATTCCACACAACATACGAGCCGGAAGCATAAAGTGTAAAGCCTGGGGTGCCTAATGAGT
GAGCTAACTCACATTAATTGCGTTGCGCTCACTGCCCGCTTTCCAGTCGGGAAACCTGTCGTGCCAGCTG
CATTAATGAATCGGCCAACGCGCGGGGAGAGGCGGTTTGCGTATTGGGCGCTCTTCCGCTTCCTCGCTCA
CTGACTCGCTGCGCTCGGTCGTTCGGCTGCGGCGAGCGGTATCAGCTCACTCAAAGGCGGTAATACGGTT
ATCCACAGAATCAGGGGATAACGCAGGAAAGAACATGTGAGCAAAAGGCCAGCAAAAGGCCAGGAACCGT
AAAAAGGCCGCGTTGCTGGCGTTTTTCCATAGGCTCCGCCCCCCTGACGAGCATCACAAAAATCGACGCT
CAAGTCAGAGGTGGCGAAACCCGACAGGACTATAAAGATACCAGGCGTTTCCCCCTGGAAGCTCCCTCGT
GCGCTCTCCTGTTCCGACCCTGCCGCTTACCGGATACCTGTCCGCCTTTCTCCCTTCGGGAAGCGTGGCG
CTTTCTCATAGCTCACGCTGTAGGTATCTCAGTTCGGTGTAGGTCGTTCGCTCCAAGCTGGGCTGTGTGC
ACGAACCCCCCGTTCAGCCCGACCGCTGCGCCTTATCCGGTAACTATCGTCTTGAGTCCAACCCGGTAAG
ACACGACTTATCGCCACTGGCAGCAGCCACTGGTAACAGGATTAGCAGAGCGAGGTATGTAGGCGGTGCT
ACAGAGTTCTTGAAGTGGTGGCCTAACTACGGCTACACTAGAAGAACAGTATTTGGTATCTGCGCTCTGC
TGAAGCCAGTTACCTTCGGAAAAAGAGTTGGTAGCTCTTGATCCGGCAAACAAACCACCGCTGGTAGCGG
TGGTTTTTTTGTTTGCAAGCAGCAGATTACGCGCAGAAAAAAAGGATCTCAAGAAGATCCTTTGATCTTT
TCTACGGGGTCTGACGCTCAGTGGAACGAAAACTCACGTTAAGGGATTTTGGTCATGAGATTATCAAAAA
GGATCTTCACCTAGATCCTTTTAAATTAAAAATGAAGTTTTAAATCAATCTAAAGTATATATGAGTAAAC
TTGGTCTGACAGTTATTAGAAAAACTCATCGAGCATCAAATGAAACTGCAATTTATTCATATCAGGATTA
TCAATACCATATTTTTGAAAAAGCCGTTTCTGTAATGAAGGAGAAAACTCACCGAGGCAGTTCCATAGGA
TGGCAAGATCCTGGTATCGGTCTGCGATTCCGACTCGTCCAACATCAATACAACCTATTAATTTCCCCTC
GTCAAAAATAAGGTTATCAAGTGAGAAATCACCATGAGTGACGACTGAATCCGGTGAGAATGGCAAAAGT
TTATGCATTTCTTTCCAGACTTGTTCAACAGGCCAGCCATTACGCTCGTCATCAAAATCACTCGCATCAA
CCAAACCGTTATTCATTCGTGATTGCGCCTGAGCGAGACGAAATACGCGATCGCTGTTAAAAGGACAATT
ACAAACAGGAATCGAATGCAACCGGCGCAGGAACACTGCCAGCGCATCAACAATATTTTCACCTGAATCA
GGATATTCTTCTAATACCTGGAATGCTGTTTTTCCGGGGATCGCAGTGGTGAGTAACCATGCATCATCAG
GAGTACGGATAAAATGCTTGATGGTCGGAAGAGGCATAAATTCCGTCAGCCAGTTTAGTCTGACCATCTC
ATCTGTAACATCATTGGCAACGCTACCTTTGCCATGTTTCAGAAACAACTCTGGCGCATCGGGCTTCCCA
TACAAGCGATAGATTGTCGCACCTGATTGCCCGACATTATCGCGAGCCCATTTATACCCATATAAATCAG
CATCCATGTTGGAATTTAATCGCGGCCTCGACGTTTCCCGTTGAATATGGCTCATACTCTTCCTTTTTCA
ATATTATTGAAGCATTTATCAGGGTTATTGTCTCATGAGCGGATACATATTTGAATGTATTTAGAAAAAT
AAACAAATAGGGGTTCCGCGCACATTTCCCCGAAAAGTGCCACCTAAATTGTAAGCGTTAATATTTTGTT
AAAATTCGCGTTAAATTTTTGTTAAATCAGCTCATTTTTTAACCAATAGGCCGAAATCGGCAAAATCCCT
TATAAATCAAAAGAATAGACCGAGATAGGGT
[37 nt withheld, positions 8782-8818]
AAAGAACGTGGACTCCAACGTCAAAGG
[49 nt withheld, positions 8846-8894]
T
[91 nt withheld, positions 8896-8986]
G
[124 nt withheld, positions 8988-9111]
CCCATTCGCCATTCAGGCTGCGCAACTGTTGGGAAGGGCGATCGGTGCGGGCCTCTTCGCTATTACGCCA
GCTGGCGAAAGGGGGATGTGCTGCAAGGCGATTAAGTTGGGTAACGCCAGGGTTTTCCCAGTCACGACGT
TGTAAAACGACGGCCAGTGAGCGCGCGTAATACGACTCACTATAGGGCGAATTGGGTACCGGGCCCCCCC
TCGATCGAG
